Addgene plasmid #134354: pLITMUS*-PrpoN-CroAct3-PBBa_J23106-geneIII
Purpose: Phagemid
Depositing lab: Mark Isalan. Depositing organization: Imperial College London. Publication: Accelerated evolution of a minimal 63-amino acid dual transcription factor. Brodel AK, Rodrigues R, Jaramillo A, Isalan M. Sci Adv. 2020 Jun 10;6(24):eaba2728. doi: 10.1126/sciadv.aba2728. eCollection 2020 Jun. PubMed 32577520.
Backbone
  Vector backbone: pLITMUS*
  Modifications to backbone: Evolved phagemid vector
  Vector type: Bacterial Expression
Growth in bacteria
  Bacterial resistance: Ampicillin, 50 μg/mL
  Growth temperature: 37°C
  Growth strain: DH5alpha
  Copy number: High Copy
Gene/Insert
  Gene/Insert name: CroAct3
  Insert size (bp): 201
Terms and licenses: Academic/Nonprofit Terms; Industry Terms: Not Available to Industry
How to cite: pLITMUS*-PrpoN-CroAct3-PBBa_J23106-geneIII was a gift from Mark Isalan (Addgene plasmid # 134354 ; http://n2t.net/addgene:134354 ; RRID:Addgene_134354)
