[The description below was written by a language model from this plasmid's Addgene catalogue record and pLannotate feature annotations shown in this document.]
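Description:
pLITMUS*-PrpoN-CroAct3-PBBa_J23106-geneIII is a 4.3 kb bacterial phagemid built on pLITMUS*, a backbone the record describes as an evolved phagemid vector. It is maintained in E. coli at high copy through a ColE1/pUC-type origin and selected with ampicillin via the bla gene and its native promoter. An M13 origin, annotated on the reverse strand, allows single-stranded replication and packaging of the plasmid into filamentous phage particles when the remaining phage functions are supplied in trans.

The payload consists of two expression units. The first is M13 gene III, encoding the minor coat protein pIII needed for phage infectivity, followed by the rrnB T1 and T7Te terminators. The construct name assigns its promoter as the constitutive Anderson-series part BBa_J23106. The automated annotation labels the short upstream element as a J23119 fragment, which probably reflects the close similarity among members of that promoter family. The second unit carries the 201 bp CroAct3 insert, annotated as phage lambda cro. According to the name it is driven by the rpoN promoter. The lptB fragment annotated just upstream of cro is consistent with this, since lptB lies immediately upstream of rpoN in the E. coli chromosome, and the region probably represents that native promoter sequence rather than an expressed gene. A CAP binding site left over from the backbone sits before it.

The associated publication concerns accelerated evolution of a minimal 63-amino-acid dual transcription factor, and the name suggests that CroAct3 is an evolved Cro variant with activator function, although the record does not list its mutations. The stated purpose is simply "phagemid", so the construct's exact role in the phage-based selection system is not specified.
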