Features (pLannotate 1.2.2; 11 found; start..end, strand, type, name):
     38..142     +  promoter       AmpR promoter: bla
    143..1003    +  CDS            AmpR: β-lactamase; bla; confers resistance to ampicillin, carbenicillin, and related antibiotics
   1033..1061    +  promoter       J23119 promoter (fragment): bacterial promoter (Registry of Standard Biological Parts BBa J23119)
   1086..2360    +  CDS            M13 gene III (sequence partly withheld): pIII; III; minor coat protein
   2375..2446    +  terminator     rrnB T1 terminator: transcription terminator T1 from the E. coli rrnB gene
   2462..2489    +  terminator     T7Te terminator: phage T7 early transcription terminator
   2514..3023    -  rep_origin     M13 ori (sequence partly withheld): M13 bacteriophage origin of replication; arrow indicates direction of (+) strand synthesis
   3134..3722    +  rep_origin     ori: high-copy-number ColE1/pMB1/pBR322/pUC origin of replication
   3783..3804    +  protein_bind   CAP binding site: CAP binding activates transcription in the presence of cAMP. E. coli catabolite activator protein
   3825..3980    +  CDS            lptB (fragment): LPTB_ECOLI - Also known as yhbG. Experimental evidence at protein level: Swiss-Prot protein existence level 1. Part of the ABC transporter complex LptBFG involved in the translocation of lipopolysaccharide (LPS) from the inner membrane to the outer membrane. Probably responsible for energy coupling to the transport system. From Escherichia coli (strain K12).
   4031..4228    +  CDS            cro: RCRO_LAMBD - Experimental evidence at protein level: Swiss-Prot protein existence level 1. Plays an essential role in the switch from lysogenic to lytic state and in fine-tuning the lytic phase activation. Mediates the de- repression of the lytic promoters from repression by cI at an early stage of prophage induction. Turns down the expression of the transcriptional activator cII, a factor that initiates the expression of repressor cI, the major component promoting latency. Additionally, cro is able to directly bind to the promoter region of cI thereby preventing the transcription of cI repres
>Addgene plasmid #134354 | pLITMUS*-PrpoN-CroAct3-PBBa_J23106-geneIII | addgene full sequence | sequence record 273119 | Addgene NGS Result
GTTAACTACGTCAGGTGGCACTTTTCGGGGAAATGTGCGCGGAACCCCTATTTGTTTATTTTTCTAAATA
CATTCAAATATGTATCCGCTCATGAGACAATAACCCTGATAAATGCTTCAATAATATTGAAAAAGGAAGA
GTATGAGTATTCAACATTTCCGTGTCGCCCTTATTCCCTTTTTTGCGGCATTTTGCCTTCCTGTTTTTGC
TCACCCAGAAACGCTGGTGAAAGTAAAAGATGCTGAAGATCAGTTGGGTGCACGAGTGGGTTACATCGAA
CTGGATCTCAACAGCGGTAAGATCCTTGAGAGTTTTCGCCCCGAAGAACGTTTCCCAATGATGAGCACTT
TTAAAGTTCTGCTATGTGGCGCGGTATTATCCCGTGTTGACGCCGGGCAAGAGCAACTCGGTCGCCGCAT
ACACTATTCTCAGAATGACTTGGTTGAGTACTCACCAGTCACAGAAAAGCATCTTACGGATGGCATGACA
GTAAGAGAATTATGCAGTGCTGCCATAACCATGAGTGATAACACTGCGGCCAACTTACTTCTGACAACGA
TCGGAGGACCGAAGGAGCTAACCGCTTTTTTGCACAACATGGGGGATCATGTAACTCGCCTTGATCGTTG
GGAACCGGAGCTGAATGAAGCCATACCAAACGACGAGCGTGACACCACGATGCCTGTAGCAATGGCAACA
ACGTTGCGCAAACTATTAACTGGCGAACTACTTACTCTAGCTTCCCGGCAACAATTAATAGACTGGATGG
AGGCGGATAAAGTTGCAGGACCACTTCTGCGCTCGGCCCTTCCGGCTGGCTGGTTTATTGCTGATAAATC
TGGAGCCGGTGAGCGTGGGTCCCGCGGTATCATTGCAGCACTGGGGCCAGATGGTAAGCCCTCCCGTATC
GTAGTTATCTACACGACGGGGAGTCAGGCAACTATGGATGAACGAAATAGACAGATCGCTGAGATAGGTG
CCTCACTGATTAAGCATTGGTAACTGTCAGACCAAGTTTACTCATATTTACGGCTAGCTCAGTCCTAGGT
ATAGTGCTAGCGAAGACAAAGAGGAGAAATACTAG
[84 nt withheld, positions 1086-1169]
TCC
[98 nt withheld, positions 1173-1270]
A
[305 nt withheld, positions 1272-1576]
G
[153 nt withheld, positions 1578-1730]
TTATTTGTTTGTGAATATCAAGGCCAATCGTCTGACCTGCCTCAACCTCCTGTC
[82 nt withheld, positions 1785-1866]
GCTCTGAGGGA
[161 nt withheld, positions 1878-2038]
T
[41 nt withheld, positions 2040-2080]
T
[62 nt withheld, positions 2082-2143]
A
[35 nt withheld, positions 2145-2179]
CCTCCCTCAATCGGTTGAATGTCGCCCTTTTGTCTTTGGCGCTGGTAAACCATATGAA
[86 nt withheld, positions 2238-2323]
T
[36 nt withheld, positions 2325-2360]
GAAGACCCAGGCATCAAATAAAACGAAAGGCTCAGTCGAAAGACTGGGCCTTTCGTTTTATCTGTTGTTT
GTCGGTGAACGCTCTCTACTAGAGTCACACTGGCTCACCTTCGGGTGGGCCTTTCTGCGTTTATATATAC
TTTAGATTGATT
[38 nt withheld, positions 2513-2550]
A
[37 nt withheld, positions 2552-2588]
ATTTTGTTAAAATTCGCGTTAAATTTTTGTTAAATCAGCTCATTTTTTAACCAATAGGCCGAAATCGGCA
AAATCCCTTATAAATCAAAAGAATAGCCCGAGATAGGGT
[37 nt withheld, positions 2698-2734]
AAAGAACGTGGACTCCAACGTCAAAGG
[137 nt withheld, positions 2762-2898]
G
[125 nt withheld, positions 2900-3024]
AAAGGATCTAGGTGAAGATCCTTTTTGATAATCTCATGACCAAAATCCCTTAACGTGAGTTTTCGTTCCA
CTGAGCGTCAGACCCCGTAGAAAAGATCAAAGGATCTTCTTGAGATCCTTTTTTTCTGCGCGTAATCTGC
TGCTTGCAAACAAAAAAACCACCGCTACCAGCGGTGGTTTGTTTGCCGGATCAAGAGCTACCAACTCTTT
TTCCGAAGGTAACTGGCTTCAGCAGAGCGCAGATACCAAATACTGTTCTTCTAGTGTAGCCGTAGTTAGG
CCACCACTTCAAGAACTCTGTAGCACCGCCTACATACCTCGCTCTGCTAATCCTGTTACCAGTGGCTGCT
GCCAGTGGCGATAAGTCGTGTCTTACCGGGTTGGACTCAAGACGATAGTTACCGGATAAGGCGCAGCGGT
CGGGCTGAACGGGGGGTTCGTGCACACAGCCCAGCTTGGAGCGAACGACCTACACCGAACTGAGATACCT
ACAGCGTGAGCTATGAGAAAGCGCCACGCTTCCCGAAGGGAGAAAGGCGGACAGGTATCCGGTAAGCGGC
AGGGTCGGAACAGGAGAGCGCACGAGGGAGCTTCCAGGGGGAAACGCCTGGTATCTTTATAGTCCTGTCG
GGTTTCGCCACCTCTGACTTGAGCGTCGATTTTTGTGATGCTCGTCAGGGGGGCGGAGCCTATGGAAAAA
CGCCAGCAACGCGGCCTTTTTACGGTTCCTGGCCTTTTGCTGGCCTTTTGCTCACATGTAATGTGAGTTA
GCTCACTCATTAGAATTCGCTGAGAGACCCGTGCTGATCACTGACCACAACGTGCGTGAAACACTGGCGG
TTTGTGAACGCGCTTATATCGTCAGTCAGGGGCATTTGATCGCCCACGGCACGCCTACAGAAATCTTACA
AGACGAACACGTTAAGCGTGTATACCTTGGGGAAGACTTCAGACTCTGATAGGGTAGAAGTTTGCGACGT
TTTAGCAGGAGAGTACGATTCTGAACATGGAACAACGCATAACCCTGAAAGATTATGCAATGCGCTTTGG
GCAAGTGAAGACAGCTGCGGAGCTCGGCGTAAACCAAAGCGCGATCAACAAGGCCATTCATGCAGGCCGA
AAGATTTTTTTAACTATAAACGCTGATGGAAGCGTTTATGCGGAAGAGGTAAAGCCCTTCCCGAGTAACA
AAAAAACAACAGCATAGTAAGTAATGACTAATAGCGCAAAAAACCCCGCTTCGGCGGGGTTTTTTCGCGT
CTCCTGGCCTGCAGTAAAGCCCGCTTCGGCGGGCTTTTTTTT
